>Addgene plasmid #216194 | pHAGE2-TetO-SOX17E57W | addgene full sequence | sequence record 431995 | Addgene NGS Result
TGGAAGGGCTAATTCACTCCCAAAGAAGACAAGATATCCTTGATCTGTGGATCTACCACACACAAGGCTA
CTTCCCTGATTAGCAGAACTACACACCAGGGCCAGGGGTCAGATATCCACTGACCTTTGGATGGTGCTAC
AAGCTAGTACCAGTTGAGCCAGATAAGGTAGAAGAGGCCAATAAAGGAGAGAACACCAGCTTGTTACACC
CTGTGAGCCTGCATGGGATGGATGACCCGGAGAGAGAAGTGTTAGAGTGGAGGTTTGACAGCCGCCTAGC
ATTTCATCACGTGGCCCGAGAGCTGCATCCGGAGTACTTCAAGAACTGCTGATATCGAGCTTGCTACAAG
GGACTTTCCGCTGGGGACTTTCCAGGGAGGCGTGGCCTGGGCGGGACTGGGGAGTGGCGAGCCCTCAGAT
CCTGCATATAAGCAGCTGCTTTTTGCCTGTACTGGGTCTCTCTGGTTAGACCAGATCTGAGCCTGGGAGC
TCTCTGGCTAACTAGGGAACCCACTGCTTAAGCCTCAATAAAGCTTGCCTTGAGTGCTTCAAGTAGTGTG
TGCCCGTCTGTTGTGTGACTCTGGTAACTAGAGATCCCTCAGACCCTTTTAGTCAGTGTGGAAAATCTCT
AGCAGTGGCGCCCGAACAGGGACTTGAAAGCGAAAGGGAAACCAGAGGAGCTCTCTCGACGCAGGACTCG
GCTTGCTGAAGCGCGCACGGCAAGAGGCGAGGGGCGGCGACTGGTGAGTACGCCAAAAATTTTGACTAGC
GGAGGCTAGAAGGAGAGAGATGGGTGCGAGAGCGTCAGTATTAAGCGGGGGAGAATTAGATCGCGATGGG
AAAAAATTCGGTTAAGGCCAGGGGGAAAGAAAAAATATAAATTAAAACATATAGTATGGGCAAGCAGGGA
GCTAGAACGATTCGCAGTTAATCCTGGCCTGTTAGAAACATCAGAAGGCTGTAGACAAATACTGGGACAG
CTACAACCATCCCTTCAGACAGGATCAGAAGAACTTAGATCATTATATAATACAGTAGCAACCCTCTATT
GTGTGCATCAAAGGATAGAGATAAAAGACACCAAGGAAGCTTTAGACAAGATAGAGGAAGAGCAAAACAA
AAGTAAGACCACCGCACAGCAAGCGGCCGGCCGCTGATCTTCAGACCTGGAGGAGGAGATATGAGGGACA
ATTGGAGAAGTGAATTATATAAATATAAAGTAGTAAAAATTGAACCATTAGGAGTAGCACCCACCAAGGC
AAAGAGAAGAGTGGTGCAGAGAGAAAAAAGAGCAGTGGGAATAGGAGCTTTGTTCCTTGGGTTCTTGGGA
GCAGCAGGAAGCACTATGGGCGCAGCGTCAATGACGCTGACGGTACAGGCCAGACAATTATTGTCTGGTA
TAGTGCAGCAGCAGAACAATTTGCTGAGGGCTATTGAGGCGCAACAGCATCTGTTGCAACTCACAGTCTG
GGGCATCAAGCAGCTCCAGGCAAGAATCCTGGCTGTGGAAAGATACCTAAAGGATCAACAGCTCCTGGGG
ATTTGGGGTTGCTCTGGAAAACTCATTTGCACCACTGCTGTGCCTTGGAATGCTAGTTGGAGTAATAAAT
CTCTGGAACAGATTTGGAATCACACGACCTGGATGGAGTGGGACAGAGAAATTAACAATTACACAAGCTT
AATACACTCCTTAATTGAAGAATCGCAAAACCAGCAAGAAAAGAATGAACAAGAATTATTGGAATTAGAT
AAATGGGCAAGTTTGTGGAATTGGTTTAACATAACAAATTGGCTGTGGTATATAAAATTATTCATAATGA
TAGTAGGAGGCTTGGTAGGTTTAAGAATAGTTTTTGCTGTACTTTCTATAGTGAATAGAGTTAGGCAGGG
ATATTCACCATTATCGTTTCAGACCCACCTCCCAACCCCGAGGGGACCCGACAGGCCCGAAGGAATAGAA
GAAGAAGGTGGAGAGAGAGACAGAGACAGATCCATTCGATTAGTGAACGGATCTCGACGGTATCGCCGAA
TTCACAAATGGCAGTATTCATCCACAATTTTAAAAGAAAAGGGGGGATTGGGGGGTACAGTGCAGGGGAA
AGAATAGTAGACATAATAGCAACAGACATACAAACTAAAGAATTACAAAAACAAATTACAAAAATTCAAA
ATTTTCGGGTTTATTACAGGGACAGCAGAGATCCAGTTTGGACTAGTCCACACCCTAACTGACACACTCG
AGTTTACCACTCCCTATCAGTGATAGAGAAAAGTGAAAGTCGAGTTTACCACTCCCTATCAGTGATAGAG
AAAAGTGAAAGTCGAGTTTACCACTCCCTATCAGTGATAGAGAAAAGTGAAAGTCGAGTTTACCACTCCC
TATCAGTGATAGAGAAAAGTGAAAGTCGAGTTTACCACTCCCTATCAGTGATAGAGAAAAGTGAAAGTCG
AGTTTACCACTCCCTATCAGTGATAGAGAAAAGTGAAAGTCGAGTTTACCACTCCCTATCAGTGATAGAG
AAAAGTGAAAGTCGAGTTTACCACTCCCTATCAGTGATAGAGAAAAGTGAAAGTCGAGCTCGGTACCCGG
GTCGAGGTAGGCATGTACGGTGGGAGGCCTATATAAGCAGAGCTCGTTTAGTGAACCGTCAGATCGCCTG
GAGACGCCATCCACGCTGTTTTGACCTCCATAGAAGACACCGGGACCGATCCAGCCTGCGGCCACCACCG
GTATGAGCAGCCCGGATGCGGGATACGCCAGTGACGACCAGAGCCAGACCCAGAGCGCGCTGCCCGCGGT
GATGGCCGGGCTGGGCCCCTGCCCCTGGGCCGAGTCGCTGAGCCCCATCGGGGACATGAAGGTGAAGGGC
GAGGCGCCGGCGAACAGCGGAGCACCGGCCGGGGCCGCGGGCCGAGCCAAGGGCGAGTCCCGTATCCGGC
GGCCGATGAACGCTTTCATGGTGTGGGCTAAGGACGAGCGCAAGCGGCTGGCGCAGCAGAATCCAGACCT
GCACAACGCCGAGTTGAGCAAGATGCTGGGCAAGTCGTGGAAGGCGCTGACGCTGGCGGAAAAGCGGCCC
TTCGTGGAGGAAGCATGGCGGCTGCGCGTGCAGCACATGCAGGACCACCCCAACTACAAGTACCGGCCGC
GGCGGCGCAAGCAGGTGAAGCGGCTGAAGCGGGTGGAGGGCGGCTTCCTGCACGGCCTGGCTGAGCCGCA
GGCGGCCGCGCTGGGCCCCGAGGGCGGCCGCGTGGCCATGGACGGCCTGGGCCTCCAGTTCCCCGAGCAG
GGCTTCCCCGCCGGCCCGCCGCTGCTGCCTCCGCACATGGGCGGCCACTACCGCGACTGCCAGAGTCTGG
GCGCGCCTCCGCTCGACGGCTACCCGTTGCCCACGCCCGACACGTCCCCGCTGGACGGCGTGGACCCCGA
CCCGGCTTTCTTCGCCGCCCCGATGCCCGGGGACTGCCCGGCGGCCGGCACCTACAGCTACGCGCAGGTC
TCGGACTACGCTGGCCCCCCGGAGCCTCCCGCCGGTCCCATGCACCCCCGACTCGGCCCAGAGCCCGCGG
GTCCCTCGATTCCGGGCCTCCTGGCGCCACCCAGCGCCCTTCACGTGTACTACGGCGCGATGGGCTCGCC
CGGGGCGGGCGGCGGGCGCGGCTTCCAGATGCAGCCGCAACACCAGCACCAGCACCAGCACCAGCACCAC
CCCCCGGGCCCCGGACAGCCGTCGCCCCCTCCGGAGGCACTGCCCTGCCGGGACGGCACGGACCCCAGTC
AGCCCGCCGAGCTCCTCGGGGAGGTGGACCGCACGGAATTTGAACAGTATCTGCACTTCGTGTGCAAGCC
TGAGATGGGCCTCCCCTACCAGGGGCATGACTCCGGTGTGAATCTCCCCGACAGCCACGGGGCCATTTCC
TCGGTGGTGTCCGACGCCAGCTCCGCGGTATATTACTGCAACTATCCTGACGTGTGAGTCGACATCGATA
GATCCTAATCAACCTCTGGATTACAAAATTTGTGAAAGATTGACTGGTATTCTTAACTATGTTGCTCCTT
TTACGCTATGTGGATACGCTGCTTTAATGCCTTTGTATCATGCTATTGCTTCCCGTATGGCTTTCATTTT
CTCCTCCTTGTATAAATCCTGGTTGCTGTCTCTTTATGAGGAGTTGTGGCCCGTTGTCAGGCAACGTGGC
GTGGTGTGCACTGTGTTTGCTGACGCAACCCCCACTGGTTGGGGCATTGCCACCACCTGTCAGCTCCTTT
CCGGGACTTTCGCTTTCCCCCTCCCTATTGCCACGGCGGAACTCATCGCCGCCTGCCTTGCCCGCTGCTG
GACAGGGGCTCGGCTGTTGGGCACTGACAATTCCGTGGTGTTGTCGGGGAAATCATCGTCCTTTCCTTGG
CTGCTCGCCTGTGTTGCCACCTGGATTCTGCGCGGGACGTCCTTCTGCTACGTCCCTTCGGCCCTCAATC
CAGCGGACCTTCCTTCCCGCGGCCTGCTGCCGGCTCTGCGGCCTCTTCCGCGTCTTCGCCTTCGCCCTCA
GACGAGTCGGATCTCCCTTTGGGCCGCCTCCCCGCCTGGTACCTTTAAGACCAATGACTTACAAGGCAGC
TGTAGATCTTAGCCACTTTTTAAAAGAAAAGGGGGGACTGGAAGGGCTAATTCACTCCCAACGAAGACAA
GATCACCTGCAGGACAGGCGCGCCATAACTTCGTATAGCATACATTATACGAAGTTATCTGCTTTTTGCT
TGTACTGGGTCTCTCTGGTTAGACCAGATCTGAGCCTGGGAGCTCTCTGGCTAACTAGGGAACCCACTGC
TTAAGCCTCAATAAAGCTTGCCTTGAGTGCTTCAAGTAGTGTGTGCCCGTCTGTTGTGTGACTCTGGTAA
CTAGAGATCCCTCAGACCCTTTTAGTCAGTGTGGAAAATCTCTAGCACCCGGGCGATTAAGGAAAGGGCT
AGATCATTCTTGAAGACGAAAGGGCCTCGTGATACGCCTATTTTTATAGGTTAATGTCATGATAATAATG
GTTTCTTAGACGTCAGGTGGCACTTTTCGGGGAAATGTGCGCGGAACCCCTATTTGTTTATTTTTCTAAA
TACATTCAAATATGTATCCGCTCATGAGACAATAACCCTGATAAATGCTTCAATAATATTGAAAAAGGAA
GAGTATGAGTATTCAACATTTCCGTGTCGCCCTTATTCCCTTTTTTGCGGCATTTTGCCTTCCTGTTTTT
GCTCACCCAGAAACGCTGGTGAAAGTAAAAGATGCTGAAGATCAGTTGGGTGCACGAGTGGGTTACATCG
AACTGGATCTCAACAGCGGTAAGATCCTTGAGAGTTTTCGCCCCGAAGAACGTTTTCCAATGATGAGCAC
TTTTAAAGTTCTGCTATGTGGCGCGGTATTATCCCGTGTTGACGCCGGGCAAGAGCAACTCGGTCGCCGC
ATACACTATTCTCAGAATGACTTGGTTGAGTACTCACCAGTCACAGAAAAGCATCTTACGGATGGCATGA
CAGTAAGAGAATTATGCAGTGCTGCCATAACCATGAGTGATAACACTGCGGCCAACTTACTTCTGACAAC
GATCGGAGGACCGAAGGAGCTAACCGCTTTTTTGCACAACATGGGGGATCATGTAACTCGCCTTGATCGT
TGGGAACCGGAGCTGAATGAAGCCATACCAAACGACGAGCGTGACACCACGATGCCTGTAGCAATGGCAA
CAACGTTGCGCAAACTATTAACTGGCGAACTACTTACTCTAGCTTCCCGGCAACAATTAATAGACTGGAT
GGAGGCGGATAAAGTTGCAGGACCACTTCTGCGCTCGGCCCTTCCGGCTGGCTGGTTTATTGCTGATAAA
TCTGGAGCCGGTGAGCGTGGGTCTCGCGGTATCATTGCAGCACTGGGGCCAGATGGTAAGCCCTCCCGTA
TCGTAGTTATCTACACGACGGGGAGTCAGGCAACTATGGATGAACGAAATAGACAGATCGCTGAGATAGG
TGCCTCACTGATTAAGCATTGGTAACTGTCAGACCAAGTTTACTCATATATACTTTAGATTGATTTAAAA
CTTCATTTTTAATTTAAAAGGATCTAGGTGAAGATCCTTTTTGATAATCTCATGACCAAAATCCCTTAAC
GTGAGTTTTCGTTCCACTGAGCGTCAGACCCCGTAGAAAAGATCAAAGGATCTTCTTGAGATCCTTTTTT
TCTGCGCGTAATCTGCTGCTTGCAAACAAAAAAACCACCGCTACCAGCGGTGGTTTGTTTGCCGGATCAA
GAGCTACCAACTCTTTTTCCGAAGGTAACTGGCTTCAGCAGAGCGCAGATACCAAATACTGTTCTTCTAG
TGTAGCCGTAGTTAGGCCACCACTTCAAGAACTCTGTAGCACCGCCTACATACCTCGCTCTGCTAATCCT
GTTACCAGTGGCTGCTGCCAGTGGCGATAAGTCGTGTCTTACCGGGTTGGACTCAAGACGATAGTTACCG
GATAAGGCGCAGCGGTCGGGCTGAACGGGGGGTTCGTGCACACAGCCCAGCTTGGAGCGAACGACCTACA
CCGAACTGAGATACCTACAGCGTGAGCTATGAGAAAGCGCCACGCTTCCCGAAGGGAGAAAGGCGGACAG
GTATCCGGTAAGCGGCAGGGTCGGAACAGGAGAGCGCACGAGGGAGCTTCCAGGGGGAAACGCCTGGTAT
CTTTATAGTCCTGTCGGGTTTCGCCACCTCTGACTTGAGCGTCGATTTTTGTGATGCTCGTCAGGGGGGC
GGAGCCTATGGAAAAACGCCAGCAACGCGGCCTTTTTACGGTTCCTGGCCTTTTGCTGGCCTTTTGCTCA
CATGTTCTTTCCTGCGTTATCCCCTGATTCTGTGGATAACCGTATTACCGCCTTTGAGTGAGCTGATACC
GCTCGCCGCAGCCGAACGACCGAGCGCAGCGAGTCAGTGAGCGAGGAAGCGGAAGAGCGCCCAATACGCA
AACCGCCTCTCCCCGCGCGTTGGCCGATTCATTAATGCAGCAAGCTCATGGCTGACTAATTTTTTTTATT
TATGCAGAGGCCGAGGCCGCCTCGGCCTCTGAGCTATTCCAGAAGTAGTGAGGAGGCTTTTTTGGAGGCC
TAGGCTTTTGCAAAAAGCTCCCCGTGGCACGACAGGTTTCCCGACTGGAAAGCGGGCAGTGAGCGCAACG
CAATTAATGTGAGTTAGCTCACTCATTAGGCACCCCAGGCTTTACACTTTATGCTTCCGGCTCGTATGTT
GTGTGGAATTGTGAGCGGATAACAATTTCACACAGGAAACAGCTATGACATGATTACGAATTTCACAAAT
AAAGCATTTTTTTCACTGCATTCTAGTTGTGGTTTGTCCAAACTCATCAATGTATCTTATCATGTCTGGA
TCAACTGGATAACTCAAGCTAACCAAAATCATCCCAAACTTCCCACCCCATACCCTATTACCACTGCCAA
TTACCTGTGGTTTCATTTACTCTAAACCTGTGATTCCTCTGAATTATTTTCATTTTAAAGAAATTGTATT
TGTTAAATATGTACTACAAACTTAGTAGT
Features (pLannotate 1.2.2; 28 found; start..end, strand, type, name):
    377..634     +  LTR            5' LTR (truncated): truncated 5' long terminal repeat (LTR) from HIV-1
    681..806     +  misc_feature   HIV-1 Ψ: packaging signal of human immunodeficiency virus type 1
    790..1128    +  CDS            HIV-1 gag (fragment): gag protein from human immunodeficiency virus 1; gag
   1303..1536    +  misc_feature   RRE: The Rev response element (RRE) of HIV-1 allows for Rev-dependent mRNA export from the nucleus to the cytoplasm.
   1913..2013    +  CDS            Rev (fragment): human immunodeficiency virus 1 (HIV-1) Rev protein; rev; enhances nuclear export of unspliced and incompletely spliced viral mRNAs
   2058..2175    +  misc_feature   cPPT/CTS: central polypurine tract and central termination sequence of HIV-1
   2217..2237    -  promoter       SV40 promoter (fragment): SV40 enhancer and early promoter
   2251..2521    +  protein_bind   tetracycline response element: contains seven copies of the tetracycline operator tetO tetracycline repressor TetR
   2537..2564    +  promoter       tetR/tetA promoters (fragment): tetR; overlapping promoters for bacterial tetR and tetA
   2574..2591    +  misc_feature   MCS (fragment): pUC18/19 multiple cloning site
   2591..2658    +  promoter       tight TRE promoter (fragment): Tet-responsive promoter PTight, consisting of seven tet operator sequences followed by the minimal CMV promoter
   2733..3974    +  CDS            SOX17: SOX17_HUMAN - Experimental evidence at protein level: Swiss-Prot protein existence level 1. Acts as transcription regulator that binds target promoter DNA and bends the DNA. Binds to the sequences 5'-AACAAT-'3 or 5'- AACAAAG-3'. Modulates transcriptional regulation via WNT3A. Inhibits Wnt signaling. Promotes degradation of activated CTNNB1. Plays a key role in the regulation of embryonic development. Required for normal development of the definitive gut endoderm. Required for normal looping of the embryonic heart tube. Plays an important role in embryonic and postnatal vascular development, in
   3997..4585    +  misc_feature   WPRE: woodchuck hepatitis virus posttranscriptional regulatory element
   4638..4657    +  misc_feature   cPPT/CTS (fragment): central polypurine tract and central termination sequence of HIV-1
   4659..4694    +  LTR            3' LTR (ΔU3) (fragment): self-inactivating 3' long terminal repeat (LTR) from HIV-1
   4715..4748    +  protein_bind   loxP: Cre-mediated recombination occurs in the 8-bp core sequence (GCATACAT). Cre recombinase
   4767..4947    +  LTR            5' LTR (truncated): truncated 5' long terminal repeat (LTR) from HIV-1
   5080..5184    +  promoter       AmpR promoter: bla
   5185..6045    +  CDS            AmpR: β-lactamase; bla; confers resistance to ampicillin, carbenicillin, and related antibiotics
   6216..6804    +  rep_origin     ori: high-copy-number ColE1/pMB1/pBR322/pUC origin of replication
   6987..7041    +  CDS            lacI (fragment): lac repressor; lacI; The lac repressor binds to the lac operator to inhibit transcription in E. coli. This inhibition can be relieved by adding lactose or isopropyl-β-D-thiogalactopyranoside (IPTG).
   7047..7140    +  rep_origin     SV40 ori (fragment): SV40 origin of replication
   7165..7202    +  CDS            lacI (fragment): lac repressor; lacI; The lac repressor binds to the lac operator to inhibit transcription in E. coli. This inhibition can be relieved by adding lactose or isopropyl-β-D-thiogalactopyranoside (IPTG).
   7215..7236    +  protein_bind   CAP binding site: CAP binding activates transcription in the presence of cAMP. E. coli catabolite activator protein
   7251..7281    +  promoter       lac promoter: promoter for the E. coli lac operon
   7289..7305    +  protein_bind   lac operator: The lac repressor binds to the lac operator to inhibit transcription in E. coli. This inhibition can be relieved by adding lactose or isopropyl-β-D-thiogalactopyranoside (IPTG). lac repressor encoded by lacI
   7339..7422    +  polyA_signal   SV40 poly(A) signal (fragment): SV40 polyadenylation signal
   7589..329     +  CDS            nef (fragment) (across the origin): NEF_HV1BR - Experimental evidence at protein level: Swiss-Prot protein existence level 1. Extracellular Nef protein targets CD4(+) T-lymphocytes for apoptosis by interacting with CXCR4 surface receptors (PubMed:14990729). From Human immunodeficiency virus type 1 group M subtype B (isolate BRU/LAI) (HIV-1).
