[The description below was written by a language model from this plasmid's Addgene catalogue record and pLannotate feature annotations shown in this document.]
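Description:
pHAGE2-TetO-SOX17E57W is an HIV-1-derived lentiviral transfer plasmid built on the pHAGE2-TetO backbone and used to produce lentiviruses that express a mutant human SOX17 under tetracycline control. It is propagated in E. coli through a high-copy ColE1/pUC-type origin and selected with ampicillin via the β-lactamase gene. The annotated 7.6 kb sequence carries the usual elements of a lentiviral vector genome. These are a truncated 5' LTR, the Ψ packaging signal with a short gag fragment, the Rev response element for Rev-dependent nuclear export of the genomic RNA, and the cPPT/CTS. Downstream there is a self-inactivating ΔU3 3' LTR. A loxP site is annotated within the 3' LTR region. In vectors of this design the site would be copied to both LTRs on integration, which would allow Cre-mediated excision of the provirus, although the record does not state this use.

The payload is a single expression cassette. A tetracycline response element with seven tetO repeats, joined to a minimal CMV promoter, drives the SOX17 coding sequence, and a WPRE follows to enhance transcript stability and expression. Expression therefore depends on a tetracycline-controlled transactivator supplied separately, since none is encoded on this plasmid, and no mammalian selection marker or reporter is annotated. The insert carries Glu122Trp, which corresponds to E57W in HMG-box numbering, along with two silent changes at Glu113 and Glu120. According to the associated publication title, this acidic residue lies in the OCT4 dimerization interface of SOX17 and governs the protein's pluripotency-inducing activity. The stated use of the construct is in pluripotency reprogramming experiments.
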