Addgene plasmid #216194: pHAGE2-TetO-SOX17E57W
Purpose: Generate lentiviruses encoding for human SOX17E57W(HMG box numbering); for use in pluripotency reprogramming
Depositing lab: Ralf Jauch. Depositing organization: University of Hong Kong. Publication: An acidic residue within the OCT4 dimerization interface of SOX17 is necessary and sufficient to overcome its pluripotency-inducing activity. Ho SY, Hu H, Ho DHH, Renom APS, Yeung SW, Boerner F, Weng M, Hutchins AP, Jauch R. Stem Cell Reports. 2025 Mar 11;20(3):102398. doi: 10.1016/j.stemcr.2025.102398. Epub 2025 Feb 6. PubMed 39919754.
Backbone
  Vector backbone: pHAGE2-TetO
  Vector type: Lentiviral
Growth in bacteria
  Bacterial resistance: Ampicillin, 100 μg/mL
  Growth temperature: 37°C
  Growth strain: NEB Stable
  Copy number: High Copy
Gene/Insert
  Gene/Insert name: SOX17
  Species: H. sapiens (human)
  Mutation: Glu113Glu (silent mutation); Glu120Glu (silent mutation); Glu122Trp
  Entrez Gene: SOX17 (a.k.a. VUR3)
  Cloning method: Restriction Enzyme; 5′ cloning site Unknown (unknown if destroyed)
Terms and licenses: Academic/Nonprofit Terms; Industry Terms: Not Available to Industry
How to cite: pHAGE2-TetO-SOX17E57W was a gift from Ralf Jauch (Addgene plasmid # 216194 ; http://n2t.net/addgene:216194 ; RRID:Addgene_216194)
